Addgene plasmid #173529: pICSL86977OD:PITG_12057
Purpose: This is a binary plasmid that can be transferred into Agrobacterium and used to transiently express the protein encoded by the insert in plants by agro-infiltration.
Depositing lab: Sophien Kamoun. Depositing organization: Sainsbury Laboratory, Norwich. Publication: Plant pathogens convergently evolved to counteract redundant nodes of an NLR immune receptor network. Derevnina L, Contreras MP, Adachi H, Upson J, Vergara Cruces A, Xie R, Sklenar J, Menke FLH, Mugford ST, MacLean D, Ma W, Hogenhout SA, Goverse A, Maqbool A, Wu CH, Kamoun S. PLoS Biol. 2021 Aug 23;19(8):e3001136. doi: 10.1371/journal.pbio.3001136. PubMed 34424903.
Backbone
  Vector backbone: pICSL86977OD
  Backbone manufacturer: Youles SynBio plasmids
  Backbone size w/o insert (bp): 8678
  Vector type: Plant Expression
  Selectable markers: Basta
Growth in bacteria
  Bacterial resistance: Kanamycin, 50 μg/mL
  Growth temperature: 37°C
  Growth strain: DH5alpha
  Copy number: High Copy
Gene/Insert
  Gene/Insert name: PITG_12057_T30-4
  Species: Phytophthora infestans
  Promoter: 35S
  Cloning method: Restriction Enzyme; 5′ cloning site unknown (unknown if destroyed); 3′ cloning site unknown (unknown if destroyed)
Terms and licenses: Academic/Nonprofit Terms; Industry Terms: Not Available to Industry
How to cite: pICSL86977OD:PITG_12057 was a gift from Sophien Kamoun (Addgene plasmid # 173529 ; http://n2t.net/addgene:173529 ; RRID:Addgene_173529)
