[The description below was written by a language model from this plasmid's Addgene catalogue record and pLannotate feature annotations shown in this document.]
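Description:
pICSL86977OD:PITG_12057 is a binary plant expression plasmid (about 9.9 kb in the sequenced record) built on the pICSL86977OD backbone. It is designed to be moved into Agrobacterium and used for transient protein expression in plants by agro-infiltration. In E. coli it is maintained at high copy through a ColE1/pUC-type origin. The pVS1 oriV, together with the RepA replication and StaA stability genes, supports replication and stable inheritance in Agrobacterium. Bacterial selection is by kanamycin, conferred by an aphA-3 aminoglycoside phosphotransferase gene annotated as lying downstream of a bla-type promoter.

Nopaline-type left and right border repeats delimit the T-DNA, which carries two cassettes. The first is the expression unit, in which a CaMV 35S promoter followed by the tobacco mosaic virus Ω translational enhancer drives the insert and an octopine synthase terminator ends the transcript. The insert, PITG_12057 from Phytophthora infestans strain T30-4, is not itself annotated in the feature table. It presumably occupies the unannotated interval between the Ω leader and the OCS terminator. The record lists no epitope tags or reporters. A fragment matching a CaMV open reading frame upstream of the 35S promoter is most likely extended viral promoter-region sequence rather than a functional gene. The second cassette is a plant selectable marker, with the bar phosphinothricin acetyltransferase gene under the NOS promoter and NOS terminator, giving Basta (glufosinate) resistance. The marker would allow selection of stable transformants, though the stated purpose is transient expression. The associated publication concerns how plant pathogens counteract an NLR immune receptor network, but the record does not describe the function of the PITG_12057 protein.
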