Features (pLannotate 1.2.2; 16 found; start..end, strand, type, name):
    344..368     -  misc_feature   LB T-DNA repeat: left border repeat from nopaline C58 T-DNA
    504..1092    -  rep_origin     ori: high-copy-number ColE1/pMB1/pBR322/pUC origin of replication
   1263..2057    -  CDS            KanR: aminoglycoside phosphotransferase; aphA-3; confers resistance to kanamycin
   2058..2162    -  promoter       AmpR promoter: bla
   2224..2418    -  rep_origin     pVS1 oriV: origin of replication for the Pseudomonas plasmid pVS1 (Heeb et al., 2000)
   2484..3557    -  CDS            pVS1 RepA: replication protein from the Pseudomonas plasmid pVS1 (Heeb et al., 2000)
   3986..4615    -  CDS            pVS1 StaA: stability protein from the Pseudomonas plasmid pVS1 (Heeb et al., 2000)
   4924..4948    -  misc_feature   RB T-DNA repeat: right border repeat from nopaline C58 T-DNA
   5015..5722    -  terminator     OCS terminator: octopine synthase terminator
   7571..7624    -  misc_feature   TMV Ω: translational enhancer from the tobacco mosaic virus 5'-leader sequence (Gallie et al., 1988)
   7653..7998    -  promoter       CaMV 35S promoter: strong constitutive promoter from cauliflower mosaic virus
   7655..7701    -  promoter       minimal CaMV 35S promoter: minimal 35S promoter from cauliflower mosaic virus
   8182..8988    -  CDS            IBMP_CAMVB (fragment): Experimental evidence at protein level: Swiss-Prot protein existence level 1. Enhances the ribosomal termination-reinitiation event leading to the translation of major open reading frames on the polycistronic viral RNAs. From Cauliflower mosaic virus (strain Bari 1) (CaMV).
   9031..9283    -  terminator     NOS terminator: nopaline synthase terminator and poly(A) signal
   9314..9862    -  CDS            bar: PAT_STRHY - Experimental evidence at protein level: Swiss-Prot protein existence level 1. Inactivates phosphinothricin (PPT) by transfer of an acetyl group from acetyl CoA. Can also acetylate demethylphosphinothricin but not PTT or glutamate. This enzyme is an effector of phosphinothricin tripeptide (PTT or bialaphos) resistance. From Streptomyces hygroscopicus. Introduced by genetic manipulation and expressed in glufosinate-tolerant maize by Dekalb Genetics.
   9883..149     -  promoter       NOS promoter (across the origin): nopaline synthase promoter NOS promoter
>Addgene plasmid #173529 | pICSL86977OD:PITG_12057 | addgene full sequence | sequence record 342329 | Addgene NGS Result
TCTAATTGGATACCGAGGGGAATTTATGGAACGTCAGTGGAGCATTTTGACAAGAAATATTTGCTAGCTG
ATAGTGACCTTAGGCGACTTTTGAACGCGCAATAATGGTTTCTGACGTATGTGCTTAGCTCATTAAACTC
CAGAAACCCGCGGCTGAGTGGCTCCTTCAACGTTGCGGTTCTGTCAGTTCCAAACGTAAAACGGCTTGTC
CCGCGTCATCGGCGGGGGTCATAACGTGACTCCCTTAATTCTCCGCTCCGGATCCGAATTCGGCACAGAG
TGTTCAACCCCAGTACATTAAAAACGTCCGCAATGTGTTATTAAGTTGTCTAAGCGTCAATTTGTTTACA
CCACAATATATCCTGCCACCAGCCAGCCAACAGCTCCCCGACCGGCAGCTCGGCACAAAATCACCACTCG
ATACAGGCAGCCCATCAACCATGACTACTGTCCGGTCCAACAGATCCGAGCAGGAACCGTAAAAAGGCCG
CGTTGCTGGCGTTTTTCCATAGGCTCCGCCCCCCTGACGAGCATCACAAAAATCGACGCTCAAGTCAGAG
GTGGCGAAACCCGACAGGACTATAAAGATACCAGGCGTTTCCCCCTGGAAGCTCCCTCGTGCGCTCTCCT
GTTCCGACCCTGCCGCTTACCGGATACCTGTCCGCCTTTCTCCCTTCGGGAAGCGTGGCGCTTTCTCATA
GCTCACGCTGTAGGTATCTCAGTTCGGTGTAGGTCGTTCGCTCCAAGCTGGGCTGTGTGCACGAACCCCC
CGTTCAGCCCGACCGCTGCGCCTTATCCGGTAACTATCGTCTTGAGTCCAACCCGGTAAGACACGACTTA
TCGCCACTGGCAGCAGCCACTGGTAACAGGATTAGCAGAGCGAGGTATGTAGGCGGTGCTACAGAGTTCT
TGAAGTGGTGGCCTAACTACGGCTACACTAGAAGAACAGTATTTGGTATCTGCGCTCTGCTGAAGCCAGT
TACCTTCGGAAAAAGAGTTGGTAGCTCTTGATCCGGCAAACAAACCACCGCTGGTAGCGGTGGTTTTTTT
GTTTGCAAGCAGCAGATTACGCGCAGAAAAAAAGGATCTCAAGAAGATCCTTTGATCTTTTCTACGGGGT
CTGACGCTCAGTGGAACGAAAACTCACGTTAAGGGATTTTGGTCATGAGATTATCAAAAAGGATCTTCAC
CTAGATCCTTTTAAATTAAAAATGAAGTTTTAAATCAATCTAAAGTATATATGAGTAAACTTGGTCTGAC
AGCTAAAACAATTCATCCAGTAAAATATAATATTTTATTTTCTCCCAATCAGGCTTGATCCCCAGTAAGT
CAAAAAATAGCTCGACATACTGTTCTTCCCCGATATCCTCCCTGAGCGACCGGACGCAGAAGGCAATGTC
ATACCACTTGTCCGCCCTGCCGCTTCTCCCAAGATCAATAAAGCCACTTACTTTGCCATCTTTCACAAAG
ATGTTGCTGTCTCCCAGGTCGCCGTGGGAAAAGACAAGTTCCTCTTCGGGCTTTTCCGTCTTTAAAAAAT
CATACAGCTCGCGCGGATCTTTAAATGGAGTGTCCTCTTCCCAGTTTTCGCAATCCACATCGGCCAGATC
GTTATTCAGTAAGTAATCCAATTCGGCTAAGCGGCTGTCTAAGCTATTCGTATAGGGACAATCCGATATG
TCGATGGAGTGAAAGAGCCTGATGCACTCCGCATACAGCTCGATAATCTTTTCAGGGCTTTGTTCATCTT
CATACTCTTCCGAGCAAAGGACGCCATCGGCCTCACTCATGAGCAGATTGCTCCAGCCATCATGCCGTTC
AAAGTGCAGGACCTTTGGAACAGGCAGCTTTCCTTCCAGCCATAGCATCATGTCCTTTTCCCGTTCCACA
TCATAGGTGGTCCCTTTATACCGGCTGTCCGTCATTTTTAAATATAGGTTTTCATTTTCTCCCACCAGCT
TATATACCTTAGCAGGAGACATTCCTTCCGTATCTTTTACGCAGCGGTATTTTTCGATCAGTTTTTTCAA
TTCCGGTGATATTCTCATTTTAGCCATACTCTTCCTTTTTCAATATTATTGAAGCATTTATCAGGGTTAT
TGTCTCATGAGCGGATACATATTTGAATGTATTTAGAAAAATAAACAAATAGGGGTTCCGCGCACTCGGA
GCCTTGATGTGGGCGCTTTTTGCAGCTGTTCGGCTGTGCGCTGGCCAGACAGTTATGCACAGGCCAGGCG
GGTTTTAAGAGTTTTAATAAGTTTTAAAGAGTTTTAGGCGGAAAAATCGCCTTTTTTCTCTTTTATATCA
GTCACTTACATGTGTGACCGGTTCCCAATGTACGGCTTTGGGTTCCCAATGTACGGGTTCCGGTTCCCAA
TGTACGGCTTTGGGTTCCCAATGTACGTGCTATCCACAGGAAAGAAGCTTTTTCGACCTTTTTCCCCTGC
TAGGGCAATTTGCCCTAGCATCTGCTCCGTACATTAGGAACCGGCGGATGCTTCGCCCTCGATCAGGTTG
CGGTAGCGCATGACTAGGATCGGGCCAGCCTGCCCCGCCTCCTCCTTCAAATCGTACTCCGGCAGGTCAT
TTGACCCGATCAGCTTGCGCACGGTGAAACAGAACTTCTTGAACTCTCCGGCGCTGCCACTGCGTTCGTA
GATCGTCTTGAACAACCATCTGGCTTCTGCCTTGCCTGCGGCGCGGCGTGCCAGGCGGTAGAGAAAACGG
CCGATGCCGGGATCGATCAAAAAGTAATCGGGGTGAACCGTCAGCACGTCCGGGTTCTTGCCTTCTGTGA
TCTCGCGGTACATCCAATCAGCTAGCTCGATCTCGATGTACTCCGGCCGCCCGGTTTCGCTCTTTACGAT
CTTGTAGCGGCTAATCAAGGCTTCACCCTCGGATACCGTCACCAGGCGGCCGTTCTTGGCCTTCTTCGTA
CGCTGCATGGCAACGTGCGTGGTGTTTAACCGAATGCAGGTTTCTACCAGGTCGTCTTTCTGCTTTCCGC
CATCGGCTCGCCGGCAGAACTTGAGTACGTCCGCAACGTGTGGACGGAACACGCGGCCGGGCTTGTCTCC
CTTCCCTTCCCGGTATCGGTTCATGGATTCGGTTAGATGGGAAACCGCCATCAGTACCAGGTCGTAATCC
CACACACTGGCCATGCCGGCCGGCCCTGCGGAAACCTCTACGTGCCCGTCTGGAAGCTCGTAGCGGATCA
CCTCGCCAGCTCGTCGGTCACGCTTCGACAGACGGAAAACGGCCACGTCCATGATGCTGCGACTATCGCG
GGTGCCCACGTCATAGAGCATCGGAACGAAAAAATCTGGTTGCTCGTCGCCCTTGGGCGGCTTCCTAATC
GACGACGCACCGGCTGCCGGCGGTTGCCGGGATTCTTTGCGGATTCGATCAGCGGCCGCTTGCCACGATT
CACCGGGGCGTGCTTCTGCCTCGATGCGTTGCCGCTGGGCGGCCTGCGCGGCCTTCAACTTCTCCACCAG
GTCATCACCCAGCGCCGCGCCGATTTGTACCGGGCCGGATGGTTTGCGACCGCTCACGCCGATTCCTCGG
GCTTGGGGGTTCCAGTGCCATTGCAGGGCCGGCAGACAACCCAGCCGCTTACGCCTGGCCAACCGCCCGT
TCCTCCACACATGGGGCATTCCACGGCGTCGGTGCCTGGTTGTTCTTGATTTTCCATGCCGCCTCCTTTA
GCCGCTAAAATTCATCTACTCATTTATTCATTTGCTCATTTACTCTGGTAGCTGCGCGATGTATTCAGAT
AGCAGCTCGGTAATGGTCTTGCCTTGGCGTACCGCGTACATCTTCAGCTTGGTGTGATCCTCCGCCGGCA
ACTGAAAGTTGACCCGCTTCATGGCTGGCGTGTCTGCCAGGCTGGCCAACGTTGCAGCCTTGCTGCTGCG
TGCGCTCGGACGGCCGGCACTTAGCGTGTTTGTGCTTTTGCTCATTTTCTCTTTACCTCATTAACTCAAA
TGAGTTTTGATTTAATTTCAGCGGCCAGCGCCTGGACCTCGCGGGCAGCGTCGCCCTCGGGTTCTGATTC
AAGAACGGTTGTGCCGGCGGCGGCAGTGCCTGGGTAGCTCACGCGCTGCGTGATACGGGACTCAAGAATG
GGCAGCTCGTACCCGGCCAGCGCCTCGGCAACCTCACCGCCGATGCGCGTGCCTTTGATCGCCCGCGACA
CGACAAAGGCCGCTTGTAGCCTTCCATCCGTGACCTCAATGCGCTGCTTAACCAGCTCCACCAGGTCGGC
GGTGGCCCATATGTCGTAAGGGCTTGGCTGCACCGGAATCAGCACGAAGTCGGCTGCCTTGATCGCGGAC
ACAGCCAAGTCCGCCGCCTGGGGCGCTCCGTCGATCACTACGAAGTCGCGCCGGCCGATGGCCTTCACGT
CGCGGTCAATCGTCGGGCGGTCGATGCCGACAACGGTTAGCGGTTGATCTTCCCGCACGGCCGCCCAATC
GCGGGCACTGCCCTGGGGATCGGAATCGACTAACAGAACATCGGCCCCGGCGAGTTGCAGGGCGCGGGCT
AGATGGGTTGCGATGGTCGTCTTGCCTGACCCGCCTTTCTGGTTAAGTACAGCGATAACCTTCATGCGTT
CCCCTTGCGTATTTGTTTATTTACTCATCGCATCATATACGCAGCGACCGCATGACGCAAGCTGTTTTAC
TCAAATACACATCACCTTTTTAGACGGCGGCGCTCGGTTTCTTCAGCGGCCAAGCTGGCCGGCCAGGCCG
CCAGCTTGGCATCAGACAAACCGGCCAGGATTTCATGCAGCCGCACGGCTGACTCCCGAGGGGAACCCTG
TGGTTGGCATGCACATACAAATGGACGAACGGATAAACCTTTTCACGCCCTTTTAAATATCCGATTATTC
TAATAAACGCTCTTTTCTCTTAGGTTTACCCGCCAATATATCCTGTCAAACACTGATAGTTTAAACGGAT
CACTTCGTGTCCCTCGGTCACATGTGCATCCTCTAGTAGCGGTCCTGCTGAGCCTCGACATGTTGTCGCA
AAATTCGCCCTGGACCCGCCCAACGATTTGTCGTCACTGTCAAGGTTTGACCTGCACTTCATTTGGGGCC
CACATACACCAAAAAAATGCTGCATAATTCTCGGGGCAGCAAGTCGGTTACCCGGCCGCCGTGCTGGACC
GGGTTGAATGGTGCCCGTAACTTTCGGTAGAGCGGACGGCCAATACTCAACTTCAAGGAATCTCACCCAT
GCGCGCCGGCGGGGAACCGGAGTTCCCTTCAGTGAGCGTTATTAGTTCGCCGCTCGGTGTGTCGTAGATA
CTAGCCCCTGGGGCACTTTTGAAATTTGAATAAGATTTATGTAATCAGTCTTTTAGGTTTGACCGGTTCT
GCCGCTTTTTTTAAAATTGGATTTGTAATAATAAAACGCAATTGTTTGTTATTGTGGCGCTCTATCATAG
ATGTCGCTATAAACCTATTCAGCACAATATATTGTTTTCATTTTAATATTGTACATATAAGTAGTAGGGT
ACAATCAGTAAATTGAACGGAGAATATTATTCATAAAAATACGATAGTAACGGGTGATATATTCATTAGA
ATGAACCGAAACCGGCGGTAAGGATCTGAGCTACACATGCTCAGGTTTTTTACAACGTGCACAACAGAAT
TGAAAGCAAATATCATGCGATCATAGGCTTCTCGCATATCTCATTAAAGCAGGACAAGCTCAGTTCTTCT
TGTACAAAGACAAAGCGTGCTCCACGTCAGATGCCAACTTCTCAGTAGTTGGGTTAGACTTAGCAGTCTT
AATCATCTGGAACAACTCATCCTCATCGTAGTACTTCAAGAAAGTTCTGATCATGTCAGGCTTCTGCTTG
TAGTATGTAGCCATATACTGGATCCAGATTTCCAAGAAAGGTGATGCAAAAAGTGTCTTTCCTGCAAGCT
CCAAGTCCAAACCCTCGAAGATCTGGTCTGGAGTCCTTGTCTTTCTAGACACGTTCCAGTTCTTAAGCAA
CTCCCTCTCCATTCTCTTTGCAATCTTCTCTGTAGAAGAAACCTTCATACCAGAGATGATCATTTTCACC
AATGACTTATCGTCGTGGTGACCCCTCACAGTTTTCATCATAGTCCTCTGCAAGTCTGGGAAAGTCAAGT
AAAAATCGTCAAGGTACTGGATCCAAGTAGCGAACTGTGGTGATGCCAACAAGTCGTCACCCTTCTCTGC
CAACCTCAACATTGAGAAAGTGTCAGATGGCAACTTTCCCACCATCCTCTCCACCAACTCGATGTTCACA
CCAGTTGCAGCCAACATAGTCCAGATAGTAGTCTCCTTTCCATGGTTCTCTCTGTTATAAGCAGACAAGT
ATTTTCCCCAAGTGATCACCAATGGGTTTGTGAAAAGCTCGTCCTTCTCCTGAGCAAGGTGGAAAACGTT
TGTGAAAAGGTATTCAGGAGTCCATCCCTTCTGCATCCACCTCTGGAAAAGCTCTGACTGAAGCTTCTTA
GCTGCACCTGCAGTGTCCTTCACATGTGTTGCCTTATCCAACAATGAAACAAGGTTAAGCTCTCCGTAGT
TTGCTGCCATTGTACCAATAAGAGTTGCCTTGTACTTTGGGTTTGCAGCGTTATACTCCTTCATGTAATT
AATCCAAGTCTTAAGCTGAGGGTTTGAAAGCACGTCGTCATCGAACTTGTCCAACTTCAACTGCTTGAAG
AATGCGTCAGGAGTTCCCTTAGCCAACCACTTCTGCTCAGTCTCAAGTTCCCTAATAAGCTTTGCAGATC
CTGGCACGTTCTTAGCAGACTCAAGCATCTTGATAAGTCCGTCAGAGTCGTAGTGTGCTGCCAAAACAGA
CATCAAAGATGTTCTTTTATCAGGGTTAGCAGTATTCAAATCATCCACGTAAGAAACCCACTTCATAAAC
TGAGGGTGGTCGAAAAGCTTCTCACCTGCTTTAGACAAAGACAAGAACTGAAACACATCCCTAGGTGACT
TCTCTGTGTAAAGCCATCTTTTGATCTGCTCGTCCTGCAAGTTTGCTGCAAGCTTAGCTGTTGAAGGAGA
TCTCATTGCGTCGAAAAGCATAGCAGTAAGCTTGTCATCTCCGAAGTAATTTGTCATAACAGCAATCCTA
GAGATTCTAGTATTTTTAGAGTTGAAATCGTCAAGGTATGTAAGCCAAGTTGCGAACTGAGGGTTCTCCA
AAAGCTTGTCTCCTGCCTTGTCCAATGCCAAAAACTTGAACACGTCCCTTGGCCTCTTTCCAGCGTCAAG
CCACAATTGAATTTGTTCATTGTGCAATTTACCAGCCACATTAGCTGTAGAAGGTGTTTTCATAGCCCTG
ATCAAGATTGTTGAAAGTGCCTCGTCACCGTAGTGTGTAGTCAAGATAGGGATAGACTCATCCACCTTTG
ACATTGTTTTCTCTTTAAAGTTTGTTGCGTAAGAAAGCCAAGCTGTTGCAAGTGGGTTCTCCAACAATTT
ATCACCTGCTTTTGAAAGTTCCAAAAGCTTAAACACGTCAGCTGGAGCTTTCTTGTTGTCCAACCAGTAC
ATTGTATCGATAATTGTAAATGTAATTGTAATGTTGTTTGTTGTTTGTTGTTGTTGGTAATTGTTGTAAA
AATGAGCTCTTATACTCGAGCGTGTCCTCTCCAAATGAAATGAACTTCCTTATATAGAGGAAGGGTCTTG
CGAAGGATAGTGGGATTGTGCGTCATCCCTTACGTCAGTGGAGATGTCACATCAATCCACTTGCTTTGTA
GACGTGGTTGGAACCTCTTCTTTTTCCACGATGCTCCTCGTGGGTGGGGGTCCATCTTTGGGACCACTGT
CGGCAGAGAGATCTTGAATGATAGCCTTTCCTTTATCGCAATGATGGCATTTGTAGGAGCCACCTTCCTT
TTCTACTGTCCTTTCGATGAAGTGACAGATAGCTGGGCAATGGAATCCGAGGAGGTTTCCCGAAATTATC
CTTTGTTGAAAAGTCTCAATAGCCCTTTGATCTTCTGAGACTGTATCTTTGACATTTTTGGAGTAGACCA
GAGTGTCGTGCTCCACCATGTTGACGAAGATTTTCTTCTTGTCATTGAGTCGTAAAAGACTCTGTATGAA
CTGTTCGCCAGTCTTGACGGCGAGTTCTGTTAGATCCTCGATTTGAATCTTAGACTCCATGCATGGCCTT
AGATTCAGTAGGAACTACCTTTTTAGAGACTCCAATCTCTATTACTTGCCTTGGTTTATGAAGCAAGCCT
TGAATCGTCCATACTGGAATAGTACTTCTGATCTTGAGAAATATGTCTTTCTCTGTGTTCTTGATGCAAT
TAGTCCTGAATCTTTTGACTGCATCTTTAACCTTCTTGGGAAGGTATTTGATCTCCTGGAGATTGTTACT
CGGGTAGATCGTCTTGATGAGACTTGCTGCGTAGGCCTCTCTAACCATCTGTGGGTCAGCATTCTTTCTG
AAATTGAAGAGGCTAACCTTCTCATTATCAGTGGTGAACATAGTGTCGTCACCTTCACCTTCGAACTTCC
TTCCTAGATCGTAAAGATAGAGGAAATCGTCCATTGTAATCTCCGGGGCAAAGGAGATCTCTTTTGGGGC
TGGATCACTGCTGGGCCTTTTGGTTCCTAGCGTGAGCCAGTGGGCTTTTTGCTTTGGTGGGCTTGTTAGG
GCCTTAGCAAAGCTCTTGGGCTTGAGTTGAGCTTCTCCTTTGGGGATGAAGTTCAACCTGTCTGTTTGCT
GACTTGTTGTGTACGCGTCAGCTGCTGCTCTTGCCTCTGTAATAGTGGCAAATTTCTTGTGTGCAACTCC
GGGAACGCCGTTTGTTGCCGCCTTTGTACAACCCCAGTCATCGTATATACCGGCATGTGGACCGTTATAC
ACAACGTAGTAGTTGATATGAGGGTGTTGAATACCCGATTCTGCTCTGAGAGGAGCAACTGTGCTGTTAA
GCTCAGATTTTTGTGGGATTGGAATTCCTCCAAGCTTGAATTCTTGCAGCGCTCCAATTCAGCAAGCGTC
GATCTAGTAACATAGATGACACCGCGCGCGATAATTTATCCTAGTTTGCGCGCTATATTTTGTTTTCTAT
CGCGTATTAAATGTATAATTGCGGGACTCTAATCATAAAAACCCATCTCATAAATAACGTCATGCATTAC
ATGTTAATTATTACATGCTTAACGTAATTCAACAGAAATTATATGATAATCATCGCAAGACCGGCAACAG
GATTCAATCTTAAGAAACTTTATTGCCAAATGTTTGAACGATCTGCTTGACTCTAGATCCAGAGTCCCGC
TCAAATCTCAGTCACAGGAAGAACAGGTCTAGGAGGAACAGGAAGAGAGAAATCAAGCTGCCAGAATCCC
ACATCATGCCAATTTCCATGTTTGAAACCAGCAGCTCTAAGCATTCCCCTAGGAGCATAACCAAGAGCCT
CATGCATCCTCACAGAAGGATCATTAGGAAGTCCAATCACAGCAACCACAGACTTGAAACCCTGAGCCTC
CAAAGACTTCAAAAGATGAGTGTAAAGAGTAGATCCAAGACCAGTTCTTTGATGCCTAGGAGACACGTAA
ACAGTAGACTCAGCAGTCCAATCGTAAGCATTCCTAGCCTTCCAAGGACCAGCATAAGCAATACCAGCCA
CTTCACCATCCACTTCAGCAACAAGCCAAGGATACCTCTCTCTAAGCCTCACAAGATCATCAGTCCACTC
TTGTGGTTCTTGAGGCTCAGTCCTGAAATTCACAGTAGAAGTCTCAATGTAATGATTCACAATAGTGCAC
ACAGCAGGCATATCAGCCTCAGTAGCCCTTCTAATATCAGCAGGCCTTCTTTCAGGAGACATGCGAAACG
ATCCAGATCCGGTGCAGATTATTTGGATTGAGAGTGAATATGAGAC
